>Addgene plasmid #168993 | cpLOV2-V7 | addgene full sequence | sequence record 361252 | Addgene NGS Result
GTGGATAACCGTATTACCGCCATGCATTAGTTATTAATAGTAATCAATTACGGGGTCATTAGTTCATAGC
CCATATATGGAGTTCCGCGTTACATAACTTACGGTAAATGGCCCGCCTGGCTGACCGCCCAACGACCCCC
GCCCATTGACGTCAATAATGACGTATGTTCCCATAGTAACGCCAATAGGGACTTTCCATTGACGTCAATG
GGTGGAGTATTTACGGTAAACTGCCCACTTGGCAGTACATCAAGTGTATCATATGCCAAGTACGCCCCCT
ATTGACGTCAATGACGGTAAATGGCCCGCCTGGCATTATGCCCAGTACATGACCTTATGGGACTTTCCTA
CTTGGCAGTACATCTACGTATTAGTCATCGCTATTACCATGGTGATGCGGTTTTGGCAGTACATCAATGG
GCGTGGATAGCGGTTTGACTCACGGGGATTTCCAAGTCTCCACCCCATTGACGTCAATGGGAGTTTGTTT
TGGCACCAAAATCAACGGGACTTTCCAAAATGTCGTAACAACTCCGCCCCATTGACGCAAATGGGCGGTA
GGCGTGTACGGTGGGAGGTCTATATAAGCAGAGCTGGTTTAGTGAACCGTCAGATCCGCTAGCGCTACCG
GACTCAGATCTCGAGCTCAAGCTTCCATGGAGAGAGAGGGAGTCATGCTGATTAAGAAAACTGCAGAAAA
TATTGATGAGGCGGCAAAAGAACTTGGTGGGGGATCCGGTGGCTCCGGAGGTGGTTTGGCTACTACACTT
GAACGTATTGAGAAGAACTTTGTCATTACTGACCCAAGATTGCCAGATAATCCCATTATATTCGCGTCCG
ATAGTTTCTTGCAGTTGACAGAATATAGCCGTGAAGAAATTTTGGGAAGAAACTGCAGGTTTCTACAAGG
TCCTGAAACTGATCGCGCGACAGTGAGAAAAATTAGAGATGCCATAGATAACCAAACAGAGGTCACTGTT
CAGCTGATTAATTATACAAAGAGTGGTAAAAAGTTCTGGAACCTCTTTCACTTGCAGCCTATGCGAGATC
AGAAGGGAGATGTCCAGTACTTTATTGGGGTTCAGTTGGATGGACGAATTCTGCAGTCGACGGTACCGCG
GGCCCGGGATCCACCGGTCGCCACCATGGTGAGCAAGGGCGAGGAGGATAACATGGCCATCATCAAGGAG
TTCATGCGCTTCAAGGTGCACATGGAGGGCTCCGTGAACGGCCACGAGTTCGAGATCGAGGGCGAGGGCG
AGGGCCGCCCCTACGAGGGCACCCAGACCGCCAAGCTGAAGGTGACCAAGGGTGGCCCCCTGCCCTTCGC
CTGGGACATCCTGTCCCCTCAGTTCATGTACGGCTCCAAGGCCTACGTGAAGCACCCCGCCGACATCCCC
GACTACTTGAAGCTGTCCTTCCCCGAGGGCTTCAATTGGGAGCGCGTGATGAACTTCGAGGACGGCGGCG
TGGTGACCGTGACCCAGGACTCCTCCCTGCAGGACGGCGAGTTCATCTACAAGGTGAAGCTGCGCGGCAC
CAACTTCCCCTCCGACGGCCCCGTAATGCAGTGTCGTACCATGGGCTGGGAGGCCTCCACTGAGCGGATG
TACCCCGAGGACGGCGCCCTGAAGGGCGAGATCAAGCAGAGGCTGAAGCTGAAGGACGGCGGCCACTACG
ACGCTGAGGTCAAGACCACCTACAAGGCCAAGAAGCCCGTGCAGCTGCCCGGCGCCTACAACGTCGACAT
CAAGTTGGACATCCTTTCCCACAACGAGGACTACACCATCGTGGAACAGTACGAACGCGCCGAGGGCCGC
CACTCCACCGGCGGCATGGACGAGCTGTACAAGTAAGCGGCCGCGACTCTAGATCATAATCAGCCATACC
ACATTTGTAGAGGTTTTACTTGCTTTAAAAAACCTCCCACACCTCCCCCTGAACCTGAAACATAAAATGA
ATGCAATTGTTGTTGTTAACTTGTTTATTGCAGCTTATAATGGTTACAAATAAAGCAATAGCATCACAAA
TTTCACAAATAAAGCATTTTTTTCACTGCATTCTAGTTGTGGTTTGTCCAAACTCATCAATGTATCTTAA
GGCGTAAATTGTAAGCGTTAATATTTTGTTAAAATTCGCGTTAAATTTTTGTTAAATCAGCTCATTTTTT
AACCAATAGGCCGAAATCGGCAAAATCCCTTATAAATCAAAAGAATAGACCGAGATAGGGT
[37 nt withheld, positions 2232-2268]
AAAGAACGTGGACTCCAACGTCAAAGG
[49 nt withheld, positions 2296-2344]
T
[91 nt withheld, positions 2346-2436]
G
[124 nt withheld, positions 2438-2561]
CAGGTGGCACTTTTCGGGGAAATGTGCGCGGAACCCCTATTTGTTTATTTTTCTAAATACATTCAAATAT
GTATCCGCTCATGAGACAATAACCCTGATAAATGCTTCAATAATATTGAAAAAGGAAGAGTCCTGAGGCG
GAAAGAACCAGCTGTGGAATGTGTGTCAGTTAGGGTGTGGAAAGTCCCCAGGCTCCCCAGCAGGCAGAAG
TATGCAAAGCATGCATCTCAATTAGTCAGCAACCAGGTGTGGAAAGTCCCCAGGCTCCCCAGCAGGCAGA
AGTATGCAAAGCATGCATCTCAATTAGTCAGCAACCATAGTCCCGCCCCTAACTCCGCCCATCCCGCCCC
TAACTCCGCCCAGTTCCGCCCATTCTCCGCCCCATGGCTGACTAATTTTTTTTATTTATGCAGAGGCCGA
GGCCGCCTCGGCCTCTGAGCTATTCCAGAAGTAGTGAGGAGGCTTTTTTGGAGGCCTAGGCTTTTGCAAA
GATCGATCAAGAGACAGGATGAGGATCGTTTCGCATGATTGAACAAGATGGATTGCACGCAGGTTCTCCG
GCCGCTTGGGTGGAGAGGCTATTCGGCTATGACTGGGCACAACAGACAATCGGCTGCTCTGATGCCGCCG
TGTTCCGGCTGTCAGCGCAGGGGCGCCCGGTTCTTTTTGTCAAGACCGACCTGTCCGGTGCCCTGAATGA
ACTGCAAGACGAGGCAGCGCGGCTATCGTGGCTGGCCACGACGGGCGTTCCTTGCGCAGCTGTGCTCGAC
GTTGTCACTGAAGCGGGAAGGGACTGGCTGCTATTGGGCGAAGTGCCGGGGCAGGATCTCCTGTCATCTC
ACCTTGCTCCTGCCGAGAAAGTATCCATCATGGCTGATGCAATGCGGCGGCTGCATACGCTTGATCCGGC
TACCTGCCCATTCGACCACCAAGCGAAACATCGCATCGAGCGAGCACGTACTCGGATGGAAGCCGGTCTT
GTCGATCAGGATGATCTGGACGAAGAGCATCAGGGGCTCGCGCCAGCCGAACTGTTCGCCAGGCTCAAGG
CGAGCATGCCCGACGGCGAGGATCTCGTCGTGACCCATGGCGATGCCTGCTTGCCGAATATCATGGTGGA
AAATGGCCGCTTTTCTGGATTCATCGACTGTGGCCGGCTGGGTGTGGCGGACCGCTATCAGGACATAGCG
TTGGCTACCCGTGATATTGCTGAAGAGCTTGGCGGCGAATGGGCTGACCGCTTCCTCGTGCTTTACGGTA
TCGCCGCTCCCGATTCGCAGCGCATCGCCTTCTATCGCCTTCTTGACGAGTTCTTCTGAGCGGGACTCTG
GGGTTCGAAATGACCGACCAAGCGACGCCCAACCTGCCATCACGAGATTTCGATTCCACCGCCGCCTTCT
ATGAAAGGTTGGGCTTCGGAATCGTTTTCCGGGACGCCGGCTGGATGATCCTCCAGCGCGGGGATCTCAT
GCTGGAGTTCTTCGCCCACCCTAGGGGGAGGCTAACTGAAACACGGAAGGAGACAATACCGGAAGGAACC
CGCGCTATGACGGCAATAAAAAGACAGAATAAAACGCACGGTGTTGGGTCGTTTGTTCATAAACGCGGGG
TTCGGTCCCAGGGCTGGCACTCTGTCGATACCCCACCGAGACCCCATTGGGGCCAATACGCCCGCGTTTC
TTCCTTTTCCCCACCCCACCCCCCAAGTTCGGGTGAAGGCCCAGGGCTCGCAGCCAACGTCGGGGCGGCA
GGCCCTGCCATAGCCTCAGGTTACTCATATATACTTTAGATTGATTTAAAACTTCATTTTTAATTTAAAA
GGATCTAGGTGAAGATCCTTTTTGATAATCTCATGACCAAAATCCCTTAACGTGAGTTTTCGTTCCACTG
AGCGTCAGACCCCGTAGAAAAGATCAAAGGATCTTCTTGAGATCCTTTTTTTCTGCGCGTAATCTGCTGC
TTGCAAACAAAAAAACCACCGCTACCAGCGGTGGTTTGTTTGCCGGATCAAGAGCTACCAACTCTTTTTC
CGAAGGTAACTGGCTTCAGCAGAGCGCAGATACCAAATACTGTTCTTCTAGTGTAGCCGTAGTTAGGCCA
CCACTTCAAGAACTCTGTAGCACCGCCTACATACCTCGCTCTGCTAATCCTGTTACCAGTGGCTGCTGCC
AGTGGCGATAAGTCGTGTCTTACCGGGTTGGACTCAAGACGATAGTTACCGGATAAGGCGCAGCGGTCGG
GCTGAACGGGGGGTTCGTGCACACAGCCCAGCTTGGAGCGAACGACCTACACCGAACTGAGATACCTACA
GCGTGAGCTATGAGAAAGCGCCACGCTTCCCGAAGGGAGAAAGGCGGACAGGTATCCGGTAAGCGGCAGG
GTCGGAACAGGAGAGCGCACGAGGGAGCTTCCAGGGGGAAACGCCTGGTATCTTTATAGTCCTGTCGGGT
TTCGCCACCTCTGACTTGAGCGTCGATTTTTGTGATGCTCGTCAGGGGGGCGGAGCCTATGGAAAAACGC
CAGCAACGCGGCCTTTTTACGGTTCCTGGCCTTTTGCTGGCCTTTTGCTCACATGTTCTTTCCTGCGTTA
TCCCCTGATTCT
Features (pLannotate 1.2.2; 16 found; start..end, strand, type, name):
     88..391     +  enhancer       CMV enhancer: human cytomegalovirus immediate early enhancer
    392..595     +  promoter       CMV promoter: human cytomegalovirus (CMV) immediate early promoter
    618..655     +  misc_feature   MCS (fragment): multiple cloning site
    777..1094    +  CDS            miniSOG: miniSOG is a basic (constitutively fluorescent) cyan fluorescent protein published in 2011, derived from Arabidopsis thaliana. It requires the cofactor flavin for fluorescence.
   1095..1132    +  misc_feature   MCS (fragment): multiple cloning site
   1146..1856    +  CDS            mCherry2: derivative of the monomeric red fluorescent protein mCherry mammalian codon-optimized
   1872..1955    +  CDS            large T antigen (fragment): large T antigen from SV40 (simian virus 40)
   1978..2099    +  polyA_signal   SV40 poly(A) signal: SV40 polyadenylation signal
   2133..2561    -  rep_origin     f1 ori (sequence partly withheld): f1 bacteriophage origin of replication; arrow indicates direction of (+) strand synthesis
   2588..2692    +  promoter       AmpR promoter: bla
   2694..3051    +  promoter       SV40 promoter: SV40 enhancer and early promoter
   3086..3880    +  CDS            NeoR/KanR: aminoglycoside phosphotransferase from Tn5; aph(3')-II (or nptII); confers resistance to neomycin, kanamycin, and G418 (Geneticin®)
   3901..4053    +  CDS            ble (fragment): BLE_KLEPN - Experimental evidence at protein level: Swiss-Prot protein existence level 1. Binding protein with a strong affinity to the bleomycin family of antibiotics. Binds to CL990; an antimitotic-antibiotic compound. From Klebsiella pneumoniae.
   4112..4159    +  polyA_signal   HSV TK poly(A) signal: herpes simplex virus thymidine kinase polyadenylation signal (Cole and Stacy, 1985)
   4250..4266    -  polyA_signal   bGH poly(A) signal (fragment): bovine growth hormone polyadenylation signal
   4488..5076    +  rep_origin     ori: high-copy-number ColE1/pMB1/pBR322/pUC origin of replication
