[The description below was written by a language model from this plasmid's Addgene catalogue record and pLannotate feature annotations shown in this document.]
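Description:
cpLOV2-V7 is a mammalian expression plasmid built on the mCherry2-N1 backbone, with a recorded total size of about 5.2 kb. It is propagated in E. coli from a high-copy ColE1/pUC-type origin and selected with kanamycin. The NeoR/KanR gene (Tn5 aminoglycoside phosphotransferase) sits behind tandem bacterial (AmpR/bla) and SV40 early promoters and is followed by an HSV TK polyadenylation signal. This arrangement gives kanamycin resistance in bacteria and also permits G418 selection in transfected mammalian cells. An f1 origin is present as well. The short annotated fragments of ble, bGH poly(A) and SV40 large T antigen appear to be partial matches or backbone remnants rather than functional units.

The payload is a 438 bp insert encoding variant V7 of circularly permuted LOV2, cloned between HindIII and EcoRI in the multiple cloning site downstream of the CMV enhancer and immediate early promoter. The automated annotation labels most of this region as miniSOG. That most likely reflects sequence similarity, since miniSOG is itself an engineered flavin-binding LOV2-type domain, and it probably does not indicate a true miniSOG reporter. The insert lies directly upstream of the mCherry2 coding sequence. This N1-style layout suggests cpLOV2-V7 is expressed as a fusion with C-terminal mCherry2, although the record does not explicitly confirm the reading frame. Transcription ends at the SV40 poly(A) signal.

The record gives the purpose only as a circularly permuted LOV2 variant, from work developing cpLOV2 as a modular photoswitch for optogenetic engineering. The red fluorescent tag would let expression and localisation of the light-sensitive module be followed in mammalian cells.
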