Addgene plasmid #168993: cpLOV2-V7
Purpose: circularly permuted LOV2 variant-V7
Depositing lab: Yubin Zhou. Depositing organization: Texas A&M University. Publication: Circularly permuted LOV2 as a modular photoswitch for optogenetic engineering. He L, Tan P, Zhu L, Huang K, Nguyen NT, Wang R, Guo L, Li L, Yang Y, Huang Z, Huang Y, Han G, Wang J, Zhou Y. Nat Chem Biol. 2021 Aug;17(8):915-923. doi: 10.1038/s41589-021-00792-9. Epub 2021 May 6. PubMed 33958793.
Backbone
  Vector backbone: mCherry2-N1
  Backbone size w/o insert (bp): 4728
  Total vector size (bp): 5166
  Vector type: Mammalian Expression
Growth in bacteria
  Bacterial resistance: Kanamycin, 50 μg/mL
  Growth temperature: 37°C
  Growth strain: DH5alpha
  Copy number: High Copy
Gene/Insert
  Gene/Insert name: cpLOV2-V7
  Insert size (bp): 438
  Promoter: CMV
  Cloning method: Restriction Enzyme; 5′ cloning site HindIII (unknown if destroyed); 3′ cloning site EcoRI (unknown if destroyed)
  Sequencing primers: 5′ CMVf: CGCAAATGGGCGGTAGGCGTG
Terms and licenses: Academic/Nonprofit Terms; Industry Terms: Not Available to Industry
How to cite: cpLOV2-V7 was a gift from Yubin Zhou (Addgene plasmid # 168993 ; http://n2t.net/addgene:168993 ; RRID:Addgene_168993)
